Addgene plasmid #177899: pFastBac(His10-Shp2)
Purpose: Baculo expression of His10 tag fused to human Shp2
Depositing lab: Ron Vale. Depositing organization: University of California, San Francisco (UCSF). Publication: T cell costimulatory receptor CD28 is a primary target for PD-1-mediated inhibition. Hui E, Cheung J, Zhu J, Su X, Taylor MJ, Wallweber HA, Sasmal DK, Huang J, Kim JM, Mellman I, Vale RD. Science. 2017 Mar 31;355(6332):1428-1433. doi: 10.1126/science.aaf1292. Epub 2017 Mar 9. PubMed 28280247.
Backbone
  Vector backbone: pFastBacHT
  Vector type: Insect Expression
Growth in bacteria
  Bacterial resistance: Ampicillin, 100 μg/mL
  Growth temperature: 37°C
  Growth strain: DH5alpha
  Copy number: High Copy
Gene/Insert
  Gene/Insert name: Shp2
  Species: H. sapiens (human)
  Entrez Gene: PTPN11 (a.k.a. BPTP3, CFC, JMML, METCDS, NS1, PTP-1D, PTP2C, SH-PTP2, SH-PTP3, SHP2)
  Promoter: Polyhedrin
  Tag / fusion protein: 10xHis-TEV-SNAP tag (N terminal on insert)
  Cloning method: Restriction Enzyme; 5′ cloning site unknown (unknown if destroyed)
  Sequencing primers: 5′ GGATTATTCATACCGTCCCA; 3′ CAAATGTGGTATGGCTGATT
Terms and licenses: Academic/Nonprofit Terms; Industry Terms: Not Available to Industry
How to cite: pFastBac(His10-Shp2) was a gift from Ron Vale (Addgene plasmid # 177899 ; http://n2t.net/addgene:177899 ; RRID:Addgene_177899)
