[The description below was written by a language model from this plasmid's Addgene catalogue record and pLannotate feature annotations shown in this document.]
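Description:
pFastBac(His10-Shp2) is a baculovirus donor (transfer) plasmid built on the pFastBacHT backbone for producing tagged human Shp2, the tyrosine phosphatase encoded by PTPN11, in insect cells. It is maintained in E. coli as a high-copy plasmid through a ColE1/pUC-type origin and selected with ampicillin via the β-lactamase gene. An f1 phage origin is also present. The full sequenced record is 7,206 nt.

The expression cassette lies between the left and right ends of a mini-Tn7 element (Tn7L and Tn7R), together with a gentamicin acetyltransferase gene driven by the integron Pc promoter. In Bac-to-Bac-type systems, this arrangement allows Tn7 transposition to move the cassette and the gentamicin marker into a baculovirus bacmid carried in a suitable E. coli host. The resulting recombinant bacmid is then used to generate virus for infecting insect cells. Within the transposable segment, the strong, very late polyhedrin promoter from Autographa californica nucleopolyhedrovirus drives a single open reading frame. This frame consists of an N-terminal polyhistidine tag, a TEV protease cleavage site, a SNAP-tag and the PTPN11 coding sequence, and it is followed by an SV40 polyadenylation signal. The catalogue lists the tag as 10xHis, whereas the automated annotation matched an 8xHis feature, probably because it recognised only part of the histidine run.

The histidine tag supports metal-affinity purification, and the TEV site allows it to be removed afterwards. The SNAP-tag remains fused to Shp2 and allows covalent labelling with benzylguanine-derivatised dyes or other probes. The construct is therefore suited to making purified, labelable recombinant Shp2, and the associated publication concerns PD-1-mediated inhibition of T cell signalling.
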