Features (pLannotate 1.2.2; 18 found; start..end, strand, type, name):
      2..456     +  rep_origin     f1 ori (sequence partly withheld): f1 bacteriophage origin of replication; arrow indicates direction of (+) strand synthesis
    482..586     +  promoter       AmpR promoter: bla
    587..1447    +  CDS            AmpR: β-lactamase; bla; confers resistance to ampicillin, carbenicillin, and related antibiotics
   1618..2206    +  rep_origin     ori: high-copy-number ColE1/pMB1/pBR322/pUC origin of replication
   2392..2443    -  misc_feature   bom (fragment): basis of mobility region from pBR322
   2511..2735    -  mobile_element Tn7R: mini-Tn7 element (right end of the Tn7 transposon) Tn7
   2802..3335    -  CDS            GmR: gentamycin acetyltransferase; aacC1; confers resistance to gentamycin
   3505..3533    -  promoter       Pc promoter: intI1 (promoter lies within the coding sequence); class 1 integron promoter
   3511..3858    -  CDS            YPR2_ECOLX (fragment): Protein predicted: Swiss-Prot protein existence level 4. From Escherichia coli.
   3885..3976    +  promoter       polyhedrin promoter: polh from Autographa californica; promoter for the baculovirus polyhedrin gene
   4046..4069    +  CDS            8xHis: 8xHis affinity tag
   4094..4114    +  CDS            TEV site: tobacco etch virus (TEV) protease recognition and cleavage site
   4118..4663    +  CDS            SNAP-tag®: human O6-alkylguanine-DNA-alkyltransferase variant that forms covalent bonds with benzylguanine derivatives optimized for bacterial expression
   4700..6478    +  CDS            PTPN11 (sequence withheld): PTN11_HUMAN - Also known as PTP2C, SHPTP2. Experimental evidence at protein level: Swiss-Prot protein existence level 1. Acts downstream of various receptor and cytoplasmic protein tyrosine kinases to participate in the signal transduction from the cell surface to the nucleus (PubMed:10655584, PubMed:18559669, PubMed:18829466, PubMed:26742426, PubMed:28074573). Positively regulates MAPK signal transduction pathway (PubMed:28074573). Dephosphorylates GAB1, ARHGAP35 and EGFR (PubMed:28074573). Dephosphorylates ROCK2 at 'Tyr-722' resulting in stimulation of its RhoA binding activity (PubMed:18559
   6590..6673    +  CDS            large T antigen (fragment): large T antigen from SV40 (simian virus 40)
   6696..6830    +  polyA_signal   SV40 poly(A) signal: SV40 polyadenylation signal
   6859..7024    -  mobile_element Tn7L: mini-Tn7 element (left end of the Tn7 transposon) Tn7
   7187..7203    +  CDS            lacZα (fragment): LacZα fragment of β-galactosidase; lacZ fragment
>Addgene plasmid #177899 | pFastBac(His10-Shp2) | addgene full sequence | sequence record 353386 | Addgene NGS Result
G
[124 nt withheld, positions 2-125]
C
[91 nt withheld, positions 127-217]
A
[49 nt withheld, positions 219-267]
CCTTTGACGTTGGAGTCCACGTTCTT
[37 nt withheld, positions 294-330]
ACCCTATCTCGGTCTATTCTTTTGATTTATAAGGGATTTTGCCGATTTCGGCCTATTGGTTAAAAAATGA
GCTGATTTAACAAAAATTTAACGCGAATTTTAACAAAATATTAACGCTTACAATTTAGGTGGCACTTTTC
GGGGAAATGTGCGCGGAACCCCTATTTGTTTATTTTTCTAAATACATTCAAATATGTATCCGCTCATGAG
ACAATAACCCTGATAAATGCTTCAATAATATTGAAAAAGGAAGAGTATGAGTATTCAACATTTCCGTGTC
GCCCTTATTCCCTTTTTTGCGGCATTTTGCCTTCCTGTTTTTGCTCACCCAGAAACGCTGGTGAAAGTAA
AAGATGCTGAAGATCAGTTGGGTGCACGAGTGGGTTACATCGAACTGGATCTCAACAGCGGTAAGATCCT
TGAGAGTTTTCGCCCCGAAGAACGTTTTCCAATGATGAGCACTTTTAAAGTTCTGCTATGTGGCGCGGTA
TTATCCCGTATTGACGCCGGGCAAGAGCAACTCGGTCGCCGCATACACTATTCTCAGAATGACTTGGTTG
AGTACTCACCAGTCACAGAAAAGCATCTTACGGATGGCATGACAGTAAGAGAATTATGCAGTGCTGCCAT
AACCATGAGTGATAACACTGCGGCCAACTTACTTCTGACAACGATCGGAGGACCGAAGGAGCTAACCGCT
TTTTTGCACAACATGGGGGATCATGTAACTCGCCTTGATCGTTGGGAACCGGAGCTGAATGAAGCCATAC
CAAACGACGAGCGTGACACCACGATGCCTGTAGCAATGGCAACAACGTTGCGCAAACTATTAACTGGCGA
ACTACTTACTCTAGCTTCCCGGCAACAATTAATAGACTGGATGGAGGCGGATAAAGTTGCAGGACCACTT
CTGCGCTCGGCCCTTCCGGCTGGCTGGTTTATTGCTGATAAATCTGGAGCCGGTGAGCGTGGGTCTCGCG
GTATCATTGCAGCACTGGGGCCAGATGGTAAGCCCTCCCGTATCGTAGTTATCTACACGACGGGGAGTCA
GGCAACTATGGATGAACGAAATAGACAGATCGCTGAGATAGGTGCCTCACTGATTAAGCATTGGTAACTG
TCAGACCAAGTTTACTCATATATACTTTAGATTGATTTAAAACTTCATTTTTAATTTAAAAGGATCTAGG
TGAAGATCCTTTTTGATAATCTCATGACCAAAATCCCTTAACGTGAGTTTTCGTTCCACTGAGCGTCAGA
CCCCGTAGAAAAGATCAAAGGATCTTCTTGAGATCCTTTTTTTCTGCGCGTAATCTGCTGCTTGCAAACA
AAAAAACCACCGCTACCAGCGGTGGTTTGTTTGCCGGATCAAGAGCTACCAACTCTTTTTCCGAAGGTAA
CTGGCTTCAGCAGAGCGCAGATACCAAATACTGTTCTTCTAGTGTAGCCGTAGTTAGGCCACCACTTCAA
GAACTCTGTAGCACCGCCTACATACCTCGCTCTGCTAATCCTGTTACCAGTGGCTGCTGCCAGTGGCGAT
AAGTCGTGTCTTACCGGGTTGGACTCAAGACGATAGTTACCGGATAAGGCGCAGCGGTCGGGCTGAACGG
GGGGTTCGTGCACACAGCCCAGCTTGGAGCGAACGACCTACACCGAACTGAGATACCTACAGCGTGAGCT
ATGAGAAAGCGCCACGCTTCCCGAAGGGAGAAAGGCGGACAGGTATCCGGTAAGCGGCAGGGTCGGAACA
GGAGAGCGCACGAGGGAGCTTCCAGGGGGAAACGCCTGGTATCTTTATAGTCCTGTCGGGTTTCGCCACC
TCTGACTTGAGCGTCGATTTTTGTGATGCTCGTCAGGGGGGCGGAGCCTATGGAAAAACGCCAGCAACGC
GGCCTTTTTACGGTTCCTGGCCTTTTGCTGGCCTTTTGCTCACATGTTCTTTCCTGCGTTATCCCCTGAT
TCTGTGGATAACCGTATTACCGCCTTTGAGTGAGCTGATACCGCTCGCCGCAGCCGAACGACCGAGCGCA
GCGAGTCAGTGAGCGAGGAAGCGGAAGAGCGCCTGATGTGGTATTTTCTCCTTACGCATCTGTGCGGTAT
TTCACACCGCATAGACCAGCCGCGTAACCTGGCAAAATCGGTTACGGTTGAGTAATAAATGGATGCCCTG
CGTAAGCGGGTGTGGGCGGACAATAAAGTCTTAAACTGAACAAAATAGATCTAAACTATGACAATAAAGT
CTTAAACTAGACAGAATAGTTGTAAACTGAAATCAGTCCAGTTATGCTGTGAAAAAGCATACTGGACTTT
TGTTATGGCTAAAGCAAACTCTTCATTTTCTGAAGTGCAAATTGCCCGTCGTATTAAAGAGGGGCGTGGC
CAAGGGCATGGTAAAGACTATATTCGCGGCGTTGTGACAATTTACCGAACAACTCCGCGGCCGGGAAGCC
GATCTCGGCTTGAACGAATTGTTAGGTGGCGGTACTTGGGTCGATATCAAAGTGCATCACTTCTTCCCGT
ATGCCCAACTTTGTATAGAGAGCCACTGCGGGATCGTCACCGTAATCTGCTTGCACGTAGATCACATAAG
CACCAAGCGCGTTGGCCTCATGCTTGAGGAGATTGATGAGCGCGGTGGCAATGCCCTGCCTCCGGTGCTC
GCCGGAGACTGCGAGATCATAGATATAGATCTCACTACGCGGCTGCTCAAACTTGGGCAGAACGTAAGCC
GCGAGAGCGCCAACAACCGCTTCTTGGTCGAAGGCAGCAAGCGCGATGAATGTCTTACTACGGAGCAAGT
TCCCGAGGTAATCGGAGTCCGGCTGATGTTGGGAGTAGGTGGCTACGTCTCCGAACTCACGACCGAAAAG
ATCAAGAGCAGCCCGCATGGATTTGACTTGGTCAGGGCCGAGCCTACATGTGCGAATGATGCCCATACTT
GAGCCACCTAACTTTGTTTTAGGGCGACTGCCCTGCTGCGTAACATCGTTGCTGCTCCATAACATCAAAC
ATCGACCCACGGCGTAACGCGCTTGCTGCTTGGATGCCCGAGGCATAGACTGTACAAAAAAACAGTCATA
ACAAGCCATGAAAACCGCCACTGCGCCGTTACCACCGCTGCGTTCGGTCAAGGTTCTGGACCAGTTGCGT
GAGCGCATACGCTACTTGCATTACAGTTTACGAACCGAACAGGCTTATGTCAACTGGGTTCGTGCCTTCA
TCCGTTTCCACGGTGTGCGTCACCCGGCAACCTTGGGCAGCAGCGAAGTCGAGGCATTTCTGTCCTGGCT
GGCGAACGAGCGCAAGGTTTCGGTCTCCACGCATCGTCAGGCATTGGCGGCCTTGCTGTTCTTCTACGGC
AAGGTGCTGTGCACGGATCTGCCCTGGCTTCAGGAGATCGGAAGACCTCGGCCGTCGCGGCGCTTGCCGG
TGGTGCTGACCCCGGATGAAGTGGTTCGCATCCTCGGTTTTCTGGAAGGCGAGCATCGTTTGTTCGCCCA
GGACTCTAGCTATAGTTCTAGTGGTTGGCTACGTATACTCCGGAATATTAATAGATCATGGAGATAATTA
AAATGATAACCATCTCGCAAATAAATAAGTATTTTACTGTTTTCGTAACAGTTTTGTAATAAAAAAACCT
ATAAATATTCCGGATTATTCATACCGTCCCACCATCGGGCGCGGATCTCGGTCCGAAACCATGTCGTACT
ACCATCACCATCACCATCACCATCACCATCACGATTACGATATCCCAACGACCGAAAACCTGTATTTTCA
GGGCGCCATGGACAAAGATTGCGAAATGAAACGTACCACCCTGGATAGCCCGCTGGGCAAACTGGAACTG
AGCGGCTGCGAACAGGGCCTGCATGAAATTAAACTGCTGGGTAAAGGCACCAGCGCGGCCGATGCGGTTG
AAGTTCCGGCCCCGGCCGCCGTGCTGGGTGGTCCGGAACCGCTGATGCAGGCGACCGCGTGGCTGAACGC
GTATTTTCATCAGCCGGAAGCGATTGAAGAATTTCCGGTTCCGGCGCTGCATCATCCGGTGTTTCAGCAG
GAGAGCTTTACCCGTCAGGTGCTGTGGAAACTGCTGAAAGTGGTTAAATTTGGCGAAGTGATTAGCTATC
AGCAGCTGGCGGCCCTGGCGGGTAATCCGGCGGCCACCGCCGCCGTTAAAACCGCGCTGAGCGGTAACCC
GGTGCCGATTCTGATTCCGTGCCATCGTGTGGTTAGCTCTAGCGGTGCGGTTGGCGGTTATGAAGGTGGT
CTGGCGGTGAAAGAGTGGCTGCTGGCCCATGAAGGTCATCGTCTGGGTAAACCGGGTCTGGGAGGTAGCG
GTAGCGGTAGCGGTGGAGGTGGAAGCAGC
[1779 nt withheld, positions 4700-6478]
TGACGGAATTCAAAGGCCTACGTCGACGAGCTCAACTAGTGCGGCCGCTTTCGAATCTAGAGCCTGCAGT
CTCGAGGCATGCGGTACCAAGCTTGTCGAGAAGTACTAGAGGATCATAATCAGCCATACCACATTTGTAG
AGGTTTTACTTGCTTTAAAAAACCTCCCACACCTCCCCCTGAACCTGAAACATAAAATGAATGCAATTGT
TGTTGTTAACTTGTTTATTGCAGCTTATAATGGTTACAAATAAAGCAATAGCATCACAAATTTCACAAAT
AAAGCATTTTTTTCACTGCATTCTAGTTGTGGTTTGTCCAAACTCATCAATGTATCTTATCATGTCTGGA
TCTGATCACTGCTTGAGCCTAGGAGATCCGAACCAGATAAGTGAAATCTAGTTCCAAACTATTTTGTCAT
TTTTAATTTTCGTATTAGCTTACGACGCTACACCCAGTTCCCATCTATTTTGTCACTCTTCCCTAAATAA
TCCTTAAAAACTCCATTTCCACCCCTCCCAGTTCCCAACTATTTTGTCCGCCCACAGCGGGGCATTTTTC
TTCCTGTTATGTTTTTAATCAAACATCCTGCCAACTCCATGTGACAAACCGTCATCTTCGGCTACTTTTT
CTCTGTCACAGAATGAAAATTTTTCTGTCATCTCTTCGTTATTAATGTTTGTAATTGACTGAATATCAAC
GCTTATTTGCAGCCTGAATGGCGAATGG
